Addgene plasmid #217582: DVK_p15A_AE
Purpose: (Empty Backbone) Destination vector with kanamycin resistance and p15A origin of replication. Carries A-E CIDAR MoClo overhangs for level 1 construct cloning.
Depositing lab: Wei Huang. Depositing organization: University of Oxford. Publication: Construction and Characterization of MoClo-Compatible Vectors for Modular Protein Expression in E. coli. Nielsen JR, Lewis MJ, Huang WE. ACS Synth Biol. 2025 Jan 12. doi: 10.1021/acssynbio.4c00564. PubMed 39801078.
Backbone
  Vector backbone: DVK
  Vector type: Synthetic Biology
Growth in bacteria
  Bacterial resistance: Kanamycin, 50 μg/mL
  Growth temperature: 37°C
  Growth strain: DH5alpha
  Copy number: Low Copy
Gene/Insert
  Gene/Insert name: None
  Mutation: None
Terms and licenses: Academic/Nonprofit Terms; Industry Terms: Not Available to Industry
How to cite: DVK_p15A_AE was a gift from Wei Huang (Addgene plasmid # 217582 ; http://n2t.net/addgene:217582 ; RRID:Addgene_217582)
