[The description below was written by a language model from this plasmid's Addgene catalogue record and pLannotate feature annotations shown in this document.]
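Description:
DVK_p15A_AE is a small (about 2.7 kb) empty destination vector for the CIDAR MoClo modular cloning system, built on the DVK backbone and intended for use in E. coli. It replicates from a p15A origin, which the catalogue lists as low copy and which is compatible with ColE1-type plasmids, so it can be co-maintained with a second construct in the same cell. Selection is by kanamycin, conferred by an aminoglycoside phosphotransferase (aph(3')-Ia) gene that is followed by a lambda t0 terminator. A short annotated match to the RSF origin next to p15A is only a fragment and is probably a sequence-similarity hit rather than a second functional origin.

There is no insert. The cloning region instead holds a lacZα cassette, comprising a CAP binding site, lac promoter, lac operator, pUC-type multiple cloning site and a lacZα fragment. In MoClo destination vectors this cassette typically serves as a screening placeholder: Golden Gate assembly replaces it with the incoming parts, so correct clones can be distinguished from uncut vector by blue/white screening. According to the record, the vector presents the A and E fusion-site overhangs, which define the outer junctions for assembling a level 1 construct, typically a single transcription unit built from basic parts. The Type IIS sites and the overhangs themselves are not annotated in the feature table. The region is bracketed by a putative bacterial terminator and BioBrick prefix on one side and by rrnB T1 and T7Te terminators on the other, which should insulate the assembled unit from read-through transcription. The vector belongs to a set of MoClo-compatible backbones developed for modular protein expression in E. coli.
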