Features (pLannotate 1.2.2; 15 found; start..end, strand, type, name):
    786..829     -  terminator     bacterial terminator: putative bacterial transcription terminator
    832..853     +  misc_feature   BioBrick prefix: BioBrick prefix for parts that do not start with "ATG"
    880..938     +  misc_feature   bom (fragment): basis of mobility region from pBR322
    944..1101    -  CDS            lacZα (fragment): LacZα fragment of β-galactosidase; lacZ fragment
   1098..1154    +  misc_feature   MCS: pUC18/19 multiple cloning site
   1191..1207    -  protein_bind   lac operator: The lac repressor binds to the lac operator to inhibit transcription in E. coli. This inhibition can be relieved by adding lactose or isopropyl-β-D-thiogalactopyranoside (IPTG). lac repressor encoded by lacI
   1215..1245    -  promoter       lac promoter: promoter for the E. coli lac operon
   1260..1281    -  protein_bind   CAP binding site: CAP binding activates transcription in the presence of cAMP. E. coli catabolite activator protein
   1294..1362    -  CDS            lacI (fragment): lac repressor; lacI; The lac repressor binds to the lac operator to inhibit transcription in E. coli. This inhibition can be relieved by adding lactose or isopropyl-β-D-thiogalactopyranoside (IPTG).
   1414..1485    +  terminator     rrnB T1 terminator: transcription terminator T1 from the E. coli rrnB gene
   1501..1528    +  terminator     T7Te terminator: phage T7 early transcription terminator
   1562..1617    -  rep_origin     RSF ori (fragment): Plasmids containing the RSF 1030 origin of replication can be propagated in E. coli cells that contain additional plasmids with compatible origins.
   1705..2250    -  rep_origin     p15A ori: Plasmids containing the medium-copy-number p15A origin of replication can be propagated in E. coli cells that contain a second plasmid with the ColE1 origin.
   2364..2458    -  terminator     lambda t0 terminator: transcription terminator from phage lambda
   2491..559     -  CDS            KanR (across the origin): aminoglycoside phosphotransferase; aph(3')-Ia; confers resistance to kanamycin in bacteria or G418 (Geneticin®) in eukaryotes
>Addgene plasmid #217582 | DVK_p15A_AE | addgene full sequence | sequence record 442592 | Addgene NGS Result
GCAAAAGCTTATGCATTTCTTTCCAGACTTGTTCAACAGGCCAGCCATTACGCTCGTCATCAAAATCACT
CGCATCAACCAAACCGTTATTCATTCGTGATTGCGCCTGAGCAAGACGAAATACGCGATCGCTGTTAAAA
GGACAATTACAAACAGGAATCGAATGCAACCGGCGCAGGAACACTGCCAGCGCATCAACAATATTTTCAC
CTGAATCAGGATATTCTTCTAATACCTGGAATGCTGTTTTCCCGGGGATCGCAGTGGTGAGTAACCATGC
ATCATCAGGAGTACGGATAAAATGCTTGATGGTCGGAAGAGGCATAAATTCCGTCAGCCAGTTTAGTCTG
ACCATCTCATCTGTAACATCATTGGCAACGCTACCTTTGCCATGTTTCAGAAACAACTCTGGCGCATCGG
GCTTCCCATACAATCGATAGATTGTCGCACCTGATTGCCCGACATTATCGCGAGCCCATTTATACCCATA
TAAATCAGCATCCATGTTGGAATTTAATCGCGGCCTGGAGCAAGACGTTTCCCGTTGAATATGGCTCATA
ACACCCCTTGTATTACTGTTTATGTAAGCAGACAGTTTTATTGTTCATGATGATATATTTTTATCTTGTG
CAATGTAACATCAGAGATTTTGAGACACAACGTGGCTTTGTTGAATAAATCGAACTTTTGCTGAGTTGAA
GGATCAGCTCGAGTGCCACCTGACGTCTAAGAAACCATTATTATCATGACATTAACCTATAAAAATAGGC
GTATCACGAGGCAGAATTTCAGATAAAAAAAATCCTTAGCTTTCGCTAAGGATGATTTCTGGAATTCGCG
GCCGCTTCTAGAGACTAGTGGAAGACATGGAGAGAGACCTGCACCATATGCGGTGTGAAATACCGCACAG
ATGCGTAAGGAGAAAATACCGCATCAGGCGCCATTCGCCATTCAGGCTGCGCAACTGTTGGGAAGGGCGA
TCGGTGCGGGCCTCTTCGCTATTACGCCAGCTGGCGAAAGGGGGATGTGCTGCAAGGCGATTAAGTTGGG
TAACGCCAGGGTTTTCCCAGTCACGACGTTGTAAAACGACGGCCAGTGAATTCGAGCTCGGTACCCGGGG
ATCCTCTAGAGTCGACCTGCAGGCATGCAAGCTTGGCGTAATCATGGTCATAGCTGTTTCCTGTGTGAAA
TTGTTATCCGCTCACAATTCCACACAACATACGAGCCGGAAGCATAAAGTGTAAAGCCTGGGGTGCCTAA
TGAGTGAGCTAACTCACATTAATTGCGTTGCGCTCACTGCCCGCTTTCCAGTCGGGAAACCTGTCGTGCC
AGCTGCATTAATGAATCGGCCAACGCGCGGGGGTCTCTGCTTATGTCTTCTGGATCGGTTGTCGAGTAAG
GATCTCCAGGCATCAAATAAAACGAAAGGCTCAGTCGAAAGACTGGGCCTTTCGTTTTATCTGTTGTTTG
TCGGTGAACGCTCTCTACTAGAGTCACACTGGCTCACCTTCGGGTGGGCCTTTCTGCGTTTATAGGATCC
TAACTCGAGCCTAGGGATATATTCCGCTTCCTCGCTCACTGACTCGCTACGCTCGGTCGTTCGACTGCGG
CGAGCGGAAATGGCTTACGAACGGGGCGGAGATTTCCTGGAAGATGCCAGGAAGATACTTAACAGGGAAG
TGAGAGGGCCGCGGCAAAGCCGTTTTTCCATAGGCTCCGCCCCCCTGACAAGCATCACGAAATCTGACGC
TCAAATCAGTGGTGGCGAAACCCGACAGGACTATAAAGATACCAGGCGTTTCCCCCTGGCGGCTCCCTCG
TGCGCTCTCCTGTTCCTGCCTTTCGGTTTACCGGTGTCATTCCGCTGTTATGGCCGCGTTTGTCTCATTC
CACGCCTGACACTCAGTTCCGGGTAGGCAGTTCGCTCCAAGCTGGACTGTATGCACGAACCCCCCGTTCA
GTCCGACCGCTGCGCCTTATCCGGTAACTATCGTCTTGAGTCCAACCCGGAAAGACATGCAAAAGCACCA
CTGGCAGCAGCCACTGGTAATTGATTTAGAGGAGTTAGTCTTGAAGTCATGCGCCGGTTAAGGCTAAACT
GAAAGGACAAGTTTTGGTGACTGCGCTCCTCCAAGCCAGTTACCTCGGTTCAAAGAGTTGGTAGCTCAGA
GAACCTTCGAAAAACCGCCCTGCAAGGCGGTTTTTTCGTTTTCAGAGCAAGAGATTACGCGCAGACCAAA
ACGATCTCAAGAAGATCATCTTATTAATCAGATAAAATATTTCTAGATTTCAGTGCAATTTATCTCTTCA
AATGTAGCACCTGAAGTCAGCCCCATACGATATAAGTTGTTACTAGTGCTTGGATTCTCACCAATAAAAA
ACGCCCGGCGGCAACCGAGCGTTCTGAACAAATCCAGATGGAGTTCTGAGGTCATTACTGGATCTATCAA
CAGGAGTCCAAGCGAGCTCTCGAACCCCAGAGTCCCGCGATTAGAAAAACTCATCGAGCATCAAATGAAA
CTGCAATTTATTCATATCAGGATTATCAATACCATATTTTTGAAAAAGCCGTTTCTGTAATGAAGGAGAA
AACTCACCGAGGCAGTTCCATAGGATGGCAAGATCCTGGTATCGGTCTGCGATTCCGACTCGTCCAACAT
CAATACAACCTATTAATTTCCCCTCGTCAAAAATAAGGTTATCAAGTGAGAAATCACCATGAGTGACGAC
TGAATCCGGTGAGAATG
